Addgene plasmid #144064: TFORF2675
Purpose: Lentiviral vector for overexpressing transcription factor ORFs with unique 24-bp barcodes. Barcodes facilitate identification of transcription factors in pooled screens.
Depositing lab: Feng Zhang. Depositing organization: Broad Institute. Publication: A transcription factor atlas of directed differentiation. Joung J, Ma S, Tay T, Geiger-Schuller KR, Kirchgatterer PC, Verdine VK, Guo B, Arias-Garcia MA, Allen WE, Singh A, Kuksenko O, Abudayyeh OO, Gootenberg JS, Fu Z, Macrae RK, Buenrostro JD, Regev A, Zhang F. Cell. 2023 Jan 5;186(1):209-229.e26. doi: 10.1016/j.cell.2022.11.026. PubMed 36608654.
Backbone
  Vector backbone: pLX_TRC317
  Backbone manufacturer: Broad Institute Genetic Perturbation Platform
  Backbone size w/o insert (bp): 8264
  Vector type: Mammalian Expression, Lentiviral
  Selectable markers: Puromycin
Growth in bacteria
  Bacterial resistance: Ampicillin, 100 μg/mL
  Growth temperature: 37°C
  Growth strain: NEB Stable
  Copy number: High Copy
Gene/Insert
  Gene/Insert name: CCDC169-SOHLH2
  Species: H. sapiens (human)
  Insert size (bp): 1610
  Entrez Gene: CCDC169-SOHLH2 (a.k.a. C13orf38-SOHLH2, SOHLH2, TEB1)
  Promoter: EF1a
  Cloning method: Unknown
  Sequencing primers: 5′ GGGTGGAGACTGAAGTTAGGCCAG; 3′ CACATAGCGTAAAAGGAGCAACATAG
Terms and licenses: Academic/Nonprofit Terms; Industry Terms: Not Available to Industry
Depositor comments: NM_001198910,ENST00000511166 . The transcription factor ORF portion of this plasmid was synthesized by Genewiz. Please test multiple small colonies in case of plasmid recombination. To make this collection available in a timely manner, a portion of this collection was not fully sequenced by Addgene. If an Addgene verified full plasmid sequence is not available, please contact us prior to placing an order to request the full sequence.
How to cite: TFORF2675 was a gift from Feng Zhang (Addgene plasmid # 144064 ; http://n2t.net/addgene:144064 ; RRID:Addgene_144064)
