[The description below was written by a language model from this plasmid's Addgene catalogue record and pLannotate feature annotations shown in this document.]
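Description:
TFORF2675 is a third-generation-style, self-inactivating lentiviral expression plasmid built on the pLX_TRC317 backbone and designed to overexpress a human transcription factor open reading frame in mammalian cells. It is propagated in E. coli through a high-copy ColE1/pUC-type origin with ampicillin resistance (AmpR). An f1 origin and remnants of a lac/T7/T3 cloning region are also present. The depositor notes that the plasmid can recombine in bacteria, which is a common concern for LTR-containing vectors.

The viral genome is transcribed from a chimeric RSV promoter fused to a truncated HIV-1 5' LTR. This is followed by the Ψ packaging signal with a gag fragment, the Rev response element for nuclear export of the full-length RNA, and a cPPT/CTS element that aids nuclear import. The genome ends in a ΔU3 3' LTR with a downstream SV40 polyadenylation signal. Within the provirus, an SV40 early promoter drives puromycin N-acetyltransferase for selection of transduced cells. A separate EF-1α promoter drives the insert, the human CCDC169-SOHLH2 readthrough transcript, which is annotated as a CCDC169 fragment joined to SOHLH2, a regulator of germline differentiation. A WPRE downstream of the ORF enhances transcript stability and expression.

According to the catalogue entry, each member of this ORF collection carries a unique 24-bp barcode so that transcription factors can be identified in pooled overexpression screens. The barcode is not annotated in the feature table. It may lie near the short U6-like fragment between the ORF and the WPRE, but the record does not confirm this.
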