Features (pLannotate 1.2.2; 32 found; start..end, strand, type, name):
      1..1179    +  promoter       EF-1α promoter: strong constitutive promoter for human elongation factor EF-1α
   1211..1441    +  CDS            CCDC169 (fragment): CC169_HUMAN - Also known as C13orf38. Experimental evidence at transcript level: Swiss-Prot protein existence level 2. From Homo sapiens (Human).
   1472..2701    +  CDS            SOHLH2: SOLH2_HUMAN - Also known as TEB1. Experimental evidence at transcript level: Swiss-Prot protein existence level 2. Transcription regulator of both male and female germline differentiation. Suppresses genes involved in spermatogonial stem cells maintenance, and induces genes important for spermatogonial differentiation. Coordinates oocyte differentiation without affecting meiosis I (By similarity). From Homo sapiens (Human).
   2717..2770    +  promoter       U6 promoter (fragment): RNA polymerase III promoter for human U6 snRNA
   2812..3400    +  misc_feature   WPRE: woodchuck hepatitis virus posttranscriptional regulatory element
   3451..3470    +  misc_feature   cPPT/CTS (fragment): central polypurine tract and central termination sequence of HIV-1
   3472..3705    +  LTR            3' LTR (ΔU3): self-inactivating 3' long terminal repeat (LTR) from HIV-1
   3783..3904    +  polyA_signal   SV40 poly(A) signal: SV40 polyadenylation signal
   3944..4079    +  rep_origin     SV40 ori: SV40 origin of replication
   4100..4118    -  promoter       T7 promoter: promoter for bacteriophage T7 RNA polymerase
   4126..4281    +  CDS            lacZα (fragment): LacZα fragment of β-galactosidase; lacZ fragment
   4286..4714    +  rep_origin     f1 ori (sequence partly withheld): f1 bacteriophage origin of replication; arrow indicates direction of (+) strand synthesis
   4767..4871    +  promoter       AmpR promoter: bla
   4872..5732    +  CDS            AmpR: β-lactamase; bla; confers resistance to ampicillin, carbenicillin, and related antibiotics
   5903..6491    +  rep_origin     ori: high-copy-number ColE1/pMB1/pBR322/pUC origin of replication
   6674..6766    +  CDS            lacI (fragment): lac repressor; lacI; The lac repressor binds to the lac operator to inhibit transcription in E. coli. This inhibition can be relieved by adding lactose or isopropyl-β-D-thiogalactopyranoside (IPTG).
   6779..6800    +  protein_bind   CAP binding site: CAP binding activates transcription in the presence of cAMP. E. coli catabolite activator protein
   6815..6845    +  promoter       lac promoter: promoter for the E. coli lac operon
   6853..6869    +  protein_bind   lac operator: The lac repressor binds to the lac operator to inhibit transcription in E. coli. This inhibition can be relieved by adding lactose or isopropyl-β-D-thiogalactopyranoside (IPTG). lac repressor encoded by lacI
   6914..6932    +  promoter       T3 promoter: promoter for bacteriophage T3 RNA polymerase
   6960..7186    +  promoter       RSV promoter: Rous sarcoma virus enhancer/promoter
   7187..7367    +  LTR            5' LTR (truncated): truncated 5' long terminal repeat (LTR) from HIV-1
   7414..7539    +  misc_feature   HIV-1 Ψ: packaging signal of human immunodeficiency virus type 1
   7523..7886    +  CDS            HIV-1 gag (fragment): gag protein from human immunodeficiency virus 1; gag
   8032..8265    +  misc_feature   RRE: The Rev response element (RRE) of HIV-1 allows for Rev-dependent mRNA export from the nucleus to the cytoplasm.
   8642..8668    +  CDS            Rev (fragment): human immunodeficiency virus 1 (HIV-1) Rev protein; rev; enhances nuclear export of unspliced and incompletely spliced viral mRNAs
   8675..8698    +  promoter       SV40 promoter (fragment): SV40 early promoter
   8699..8770    +  promoter       SV40 promoter (fragment): SV40 enhancer and early promoter
   8794..8929    +  rep_origin     SV40 ori: SV40 origin of replication
   8975..9571    +  CDS            PuroR (fragment): puromycin N-acetyltransferase; pac from Streptomyces; confers resistance to puromycin
   9620..9737    +  misc_feature   cPPT/CTS: central polypurine tract and central termination sequence of HIV-1
   9802..9868    +  CDS            small t antigen (fragment): SV40 (simian virus 40) small t antigen
>Addgene plasmid #144064 | TFORF2675 | addgene full sequence | sequence record 353763 | Addgene NGS Result
GGCTCCGGTGCCCGTCAGTGGGCAGAGCGCACATCGCCCACAGTCCCCGAGAAGTTGGGGGGAGGGGTCG
GCAATTGAACCGGTGCCTAGAGAAGGTGGCGCGGGGTAAACTGGGAAAGTGATGTCGTGTACTGGCTCCG
CCTTTTTCCCGAGGGTGGGGGAGAACCGTATATAAGTGCAGTAGTCGCCGTGAACGTTCTTTTTCGCAAC
GGGTTTGCCGCCAGAACACAGGTAAGTGCCGTGTGTGGTTCCCGCGGGCCTGGCCTCTTTACGGGTTATG
GCCCTTGCGTGCCTTGAATTACTTCCACCTGGCTGCAGTACGTGATTCTTGATCCCGAGCTTCGGGTTGG
AAGTGGGTGGGAGAGTTCGAGGCCTTGCGCTTAAGGAGCCCCTTCGCCTCGTGCTTGAGTTGAGGCCTGG
CCTGGGCGCTGGGGCCGCCGCGTGCGAATCTGGTGGCACCTTCGCGCCTGTCTCGCTGCTTTCGATAAGT
CTCTAGCCATTTAAAATTTTTGATGACCTGCTGCGACGCTTTTTTTCTGGCAAGATAGTCTTGTAAATGC
GGGCCAAGATCTGCACACTGGTATTTCGGTTTTTGGGGCCGCGGGCGGCGACGGGGCCCGTGCGTCCCAG
CGCACATGTTCGGCGAGGCGGGGCCTGCGAGCGCGGCCACCGAGAATCGGACGGGGGTAGTCTCAAGCTG
GCCGGCCTGCTCTGGTGCCTGGCCTCGCGCCGCCGTGTATCGCCCCGCCCTGGGCGGCAAGGCTGGCCCG
GTCGGCACCAGTTGCGTGAGCGGAAAGATGGCCGCTTCCCGGCCCTGCTGCAGGGAGCTCAAAATGGAGG
ACGCGGCGCTCGGGAGAGCGGGCGGGTGAGTCACCCACACAAAGGAAAAGGGCCTTTCCGTCCTCAGCCG
TCGCTTCATGTGACTCCACGGAGTACCGGGCGCCGTCCAGGCACCTCGATTAGTTCTCGAGCTTTTGGAG
TACGTCGTCTTTAGGTTGGGGGGAGGGGTTTTATGCGATGGAGTTTCCCCACACTGAGTGGGTGGAGACT
GAAGTTAGGCCAGCTTGGCACTTGATGTAATTCTCCTTGGAATTTGCCCTTTTTGAGTTTGGATCTTGGT
TCATTCTCAAGCCTCAGACAGTGGTTCAAAGTTTTTTTCTTCCATTTCAGGTGTCGTGAGGCTAGCACCG
CCACCATGGAAACTCTTCAGGAATCCTTAAACACATTACTTAAACAGCTAGAAGAAGAAAAGAAGACTCT
TGAAAGTCAAGTGAAATACTATGCACTTAAACTGGAACAAGAATCAAAGGCTTACCAGAAGATCAACAAT
GAACGCCGTACATACCTAGCTGAAATGTCTCAGGGTTCTGGTTTACATCAAGTTTCTAAAAGGCAACAGG
TGGATCAACTGCCTAGGATGCAAGAGAATCTAGTGAAAACCCTCCTCTTAAAAGAAGAATTGGACCCTTT
AAAGGCAAAAATAGACATCTTATTAGTTGGAGATGTCACTGTGGGCTACCTGGCTGATACTGTACAGAAA
CTATTTGCAAACATAGCAGAAGTCACCATCACCATCAGTGACACGAAGGAGGCAGCAGCGCTTTTGGATG
ATTGCATATTCAACATGGTTCTCTTGAAGGTGCCTTCTTCACTAAGTGCCGAGGAGCTGGAAGCCATCAA
GTTAATTAGATTTGGCAAAAAGAAAAATACACATTCACTGTTTGTTTTTATAATCCCTGAAAATTTTAAA
GGTTGTATTTCAGGGCATGGAATGGATATTGCTTTAACTGAACCACTGACAATGGAAAAAATGAGTAATG
TGGTAAAATACTGGACAACATGTCCCTCAAACACTGTTAAGACTGAAAACGCAACTGGGCCTGAAGAACT
TGGATTGCCCCTGCAGAGGTCCTACAGCGAACACCTGGGATATTTTCCTACTGATCTATTTGCCTGCTCT
GAATCTTTAAGGAATGGCAATGGGCTTGAATTAAATGCTTCGTTGTCAGAGTTCGAGAAAAACAAAAAGA
TCTCTCTTCTTCATTCAAGCAAGGAAAAACTAAGAAGGGAAAGAATCAAATATTGCTGTGAGCAGCTGCG
TACTCTCTTGCCGTATGTAAAAGGGAGAAAGAATGATGCGGCTTCAGTTCTTGAGGCAACAGTTGATTAT
GTGAAATATATCCGGGAGAAAATCTCTCCAGCCGTTATGGCCCAGATTACAGAAGCACTTCAGAGCAACA
TGAGGTTTTGTAAGAAACAACAAACACCCATTGAGCTGTCTCTCCCAGGCACTGTCATGGCACAGCGGGA
AAACAGTGTGATGAGCACTTACTCCCCTGAGAGAGGGCTCCAATTCCTGACTAATACGTGCTGGAATGGG
TGCTCCACTCCTGATGCAGAGAGCTCCTTGGATGAAGCTGTGAGAGTTCCATCAAGCTCCGCCTCAGAGA
ATGCTATTGGTGATCCATATAAAACTCACATTTCCAGTGCAGCGCTGTCTCTGAATTCCTTGCATACTGT
CAGATATTATTCTAAAGTCACCCCTTCCTACGATGCAACTGCTGTAACAAATCAGAACATTTCAATTCAT
TTACCTTCAGCCATGCCCCCGGTCTCAAAGCTTCTCCCTCGGCACTGCACTTCTGGGTTGGGCCAGACGT
GCACTACACATCCCAACTGTCTGCAACAGTTTTGGGCGTATTAGTAATGAACTAGTCCGTAACTTGAAAG
TATTTCGATTTCTTGGCTTTATATATCTTGTGGAAAGGACGACAAACGGCGCAGATTCAATCTATCACGC
GTTAAGTCGACAATCAACCTCTGGATTACAAAATTTGTGAAAGATTGACTGGTATTCTTAACTATGTTGC
TCCTTTTACGCTATGTGGATACGCTGCTTTAATGCCTTTGTATCATGCTATTGCTTCCCGTATGGCTTTC
ATTTTCTCCTCCTTGTATAAATCCTGGTTGCTGTCTCTTTATGAGGAGTTGTGGCCCGTTGTCAGGCAAC
GTGGCGTGGTGTGCACTGTGTTTGCTGACGCAACCCCCACTGGTTGGGGCATTGCCACCACCTGTCAGCT
CCTTTCCGGGACTTTCGCTTTCCCCCTCCCTATTGCCACGGCGGAACTCATCGCCGCCTGCCTTGCCCGC
TGCTGGACAGGGGCTCGGCTGTTGGGCACTGACAATTCCGTGGTGTTGTCGGGGAAATCATCGTCCTTTC
CTTGGCTGCTCGCCTGTGTTGCCACCTGGATTCTGCGCGGGACGTCCTTCTGCTACGTCCCTTCGGCCCT
CAATCCAGCGGACCTTCCTTCCCGCGGCCTGCTGCCGGCTCTGCGGCCTCTTCCGCGTCTTCGCCTTCGC
CCTCAGACGAGTCGGATCTCCCTTTGGGCCGCCTCCCCGCGTCGACTTTAAGACCAATGACTTACAAGGC
AGCTGTAGATCTTAGCCACTTTTTAAAAGAAAAGGGGGGACTGGAAGGGCTAATTCACTCCCAACGAAGA
CAAGATCTGCTTTTTGCTTGTACTGGGTCTCTCTGGTTAGACCAGATCTGAGCCTGGGAGCTCTCTGGCT
AACTAGGGAACCCACTGCTTAAGCCTCAATAAAGCTTGCCTTGAGTGCTTCAAGTAGTGTGTGCCCGTCT
GTTGTGTGACTCTGGTAACTAGAGATCCCTCAGACCCTTTTAGTCAGTGTGGAAAATCTCTAGCAGTACG
TATAGTAGTTCATGTCATCTTATTATTCAGTATTTATAACTTGCAAAGAAATGAATATCAGAGAGTGAGA
GGAACTTGTTTATTGCAGCTTATAATGGTTACAAATAAAGCAATAGCATCACAAATTTCACAAATAAAGC
ATTTTTTTCACTGCATTCTAGTTGTGGTTTGTCCAAACTCATCAATGTATCTTATCATGTCTGGCTCTAG
CTATCCCGCCCCTAACTCCGCCCATCCCGCCCCTAACTCCGCCCAGTTCCGCCCATTCTCCGCCCCATGG
CTGACTAATTTTTTTTATTTATGCAGAGGCCGAGGCCGCCTCGGCCTCTGAGCTATTCCAGAAGTAGTGA
GGAGGCTTTTTTGGAGGCCTAGGGACGTACCCAATTCGCCCTATAGTGAGTCGTATTACGCGCGCTCACT
GGCCGTCGTTTTACAACGTCGTGACTGGGAAAACCCTGGCGTTACCCAACTTAATCGCCTTGCAGCACAT
CCCCCTTTCGCCAGCTGGCGTAATAGCGAAGAGGCCCGCACCGATCGCCCTTCCCAACAGTTGCGCAGCC
TGAATGGCGAATGGG
[124 nt withheld, positions 4286-4409]
C
[91 nt withheld, positions 4411-4501]
A
[49 nt withheld, positions 4503-4551]
CCTTTGACGTTGGAGTCCACGTTCTTT
[37 nt withheld, positions 4579-4615]
ACCCTATCTCGGTCTATTCTTTTGATTTATAAGGGATTTTGCCGATTTCGGCCTATTGGTTAAAAAATGA
GCTGATTTAACAAAAATTTAACGCGAATTTTAACAAAATATTAACGCTTACAATTTAGGTGGCACTTTTC
GGGGAAATGTGCGCGGAACCCCTATTTGTTTATTTTTCTAAATACATTCAAATATGTATCCGCTCATGAG
ACAATAACCCTGATAAATGCTTCAATAATATTGAAAAAGGAAGAGTATGAGTATTCAACATTTCCGTGTC
GCCCTTATTCCCTTTTTTGCGGCATTTTGCCTTCCTGTTTTTGCTCACCCAGAAACGCTGGTGAAAGTAA
AAGATGCTGAAGATCAGTTGGGTGCACGAGTGGGTTACATCGAACTGGATCTCAACAGCGGTAAGATCCT
TGAGAGTTTTCGCCCCGAAGAACGTTTTCCAATGATGAGCACTTTTAAAGTTCTGCTATGTGGCGCGGTA
TTATCCCGTATTGACGCCGGGCAAGAGCAACTCGGTCGCCGCATACACTATTCTCAGAATGACTTGGTTG
AGTACTCACCAGTCACAGAAAAGCATCTTACGGATGGCATGACAGTAAGAGAATTATGCAGTGCTGCCAT
AACCATGAGTGATAACACTGCGGCCAACTTACTTCTGACAACGATCGGAGGACCGAAGGAGCTAACCGCT
TTTTTGCACAACATGGGGGATCATGTAACTCGCCTTGATCGTTGGGAACCGGAGCTGAATGAAGCCATAC
CAAACGACGAGCGTGACACCACGATGCCTGTAGCAATGGCAACAACGTTGCGCAAACTATTAACTGGCGA
ACTACTTACTCTAGCTTCCCGGCAACAATTAATAGACTGGATGGAGGCGGATAAAGTTGCAGGACCACTT
CTGCGCTCGGCCCTTCCGGCTGGCTGGTTTATTGCTGATAAATCTGGAGCCGGTGAGCGTGGGTCTCGCG
GTATCATTGCAGCACTGGGGCCAGATGGTAAGCCCTCCCGTATCGTAGTTATCTACACGACGGGGAGTCA
GGCAACTATGGATGAACGAAATAGACAGATCGCTGAGATAGGTGCCTCACTGATTAAGCATTGGTAACTG
TCAGACCAAGTTTACTCATATATACTTTAGATTGATTTAAAACTTCATTTTTAATTTAAAAGGATCTAGG
TGAAGATCCTTTTTGATAATCTCATGACCAAAATCCCTTAACGTGAGTTTTCGTTCCACTGAGCGTCAGA
CCCCGTAGAAAAGATCAAAGGATCTTCTTGAGATCCTTTTTTTCTGCGCGTAATCTGCTGCTTGCAAACA
AAAAAACCACCGCTACCAGCGGTGGTTTGTTTGCCGGATCAAGAGCTACCAACTCTTTTTCCGAAGGTAA
CTGGCTTCAGCAGAGCGCAGATACCAAATACTGTTCTTCTAGTGTAGCCGTAGTTAGGCCACCACTTCAA
GAACTCTGTAGCACCGCCTACATACCTCGCTCTGCTAATCCTGTTACCAGTGGCTGCTGCCAGTGGCGAT
AAGTCGTGTCTTACCGGGTTGGACTCAAGACGATAGTTACCGGATAAGGCGCAGCGGTCGGGCTGAACGG
GGGGTTCGTGCACACAGCCCAGCTTGGAGCGAACGACCTACACCGAACTGAGATACCTACAGCGTGAGCT
ATGAGAAAGCGCCACGCTTCCCGAAGGGAGAAAGGCGGACAGGTATCCGGTAAGCGGCAGGGTCGGAACA
GGAGAGCGCACGAGGGAGCTTCCAGGGGGAAACGCCTGGTATCTTTATAGTCCTGTCGGGTTTCGCCACC
TCTGACTTGAGCGTCGATTTTTGTGATGCTCGTCAGGGGGGCGGAGCCTATGGAAAAACGCCAGCAACGC
GGCCTTTTTACGGTTCCTGGCCTTTTGCTGGCCTTTTGCTCACATGTTCTTTCCTGCGTTATCCCCTGAT
TCTGTGGATAACCGTATTACCGCCTTTGAGTGAGCTGATACCGCTCGCCGCAGCCGAACGACCGAGCGCA
GCGAGTCAGTGAGCGAGGAAGCGGAAGAGCGCCCAATACGCAAACCGCCTCTCCCCGCGCGTTGGCCGAT
TCATTAATGCAGCTGGCACGACAGGTTTCCCGACTGGAAAGCGGGCAGTGAGCGCAACGCAATTAATGTG
AGTTAGCTCACTCATTAGGCACCCCAGGCTTTACACTTTATGCTTCCGGCTCGTATGTTGTGTGGAATTG
TGAGCGGATAACAATTTCACACAGGAAACAGCTATGACCATGATTACGCCAAGCGCGCAATTAACCCTCA
CTAAAGGGAACAAAAGCTGGAGCTGCAAGCTTAATGTAGTCTTATGCAATACTCTTGTAGTCTTGCAACA
TGGTAACGATGAGTTAGCAACATGCCTTACAAGGAGAGAAAAAGCACCGTGCATGCCGATTGGTGGAAGT
AAGGTGGTACGATCGTGCCTTATTAGGAAGGCAACAGACGGGTCTGACATGGATTGGACGAACCACTGAA
TTGCCGCATTGCAGAGATATTGTATTTAAGTGCCTAGCTCGATACATAAACGGGTCTCTCTGGTTAGACC
AGATCTGAGCCTGGGAGCTCTCTGGCTAACTAGGGAACCCACTGCTTAAGCCTCAATAAAGCTTGCCTTG
AGTGCTTCAAGTAGTGTGTGCCCGTCTGTTGTGTGACTCTGGTAACTAGAGATCCCTCAGACCCTTTTAG
TCAGTGTGGAAAATCTCTAGCAGTGGCGCCCGAACAGGGACTTGAAAGCGAAAGGGAAACCAGAGGAGCT
CTCTCGACGCAGGACTCGGCTTGCTGAAGCGCGCACGGCAAGAGGCGAGGGGCGGCGACTGGTGAGTACG
CCAAAAATTTTGACTAGCGGAGGCTAGAAGGAGAGAGATGGGTGCGAGAGCGTCAGTATTAAGCGGGGGA
GAATTAGATCGCGATGGGAAAAAATTCGGTTAAGGCCAGGGGGAAAGAAAAAATATAAATTAAAACATAT
AGTATGGGCAAGCAGGGAGCTAGAACGATTCGCAGTTAATCCTGGCCTGTTAGAAACATCAGAAGGCTGT
AGACAAATACTGGGACAGCTACAACCATCCCTTCAGACAGGATCAGAAGAACTTAGATCATTATATAATA
CAGTAGCAACCCTCTATTGTGTGCATCAAAGGATAGAGATAAAAGACACCAAGGAAGCTTTAGACAAGAT
AGAGGAAGAGCAAAACAAAAGTAAGACCACCGCACAGCAAGCGGCCGCTGATCTTCAGACCTGGAGGAGG
AGATATGAGGGACAATTGGAGAAGTGAATTATATAAATATAAAGTAGTAAAAATTGAACCATTAGGAGTA
GCACCCACCAAGGCAAAGAGAAGAGTGGTGCAGAGAGAAAAAAGAGCAGTGGGAATAGGAGCTTTGTTCC
TTGGGTTCTTGGGAGCAGCAGGAAGCACTATGGGCGCAGCGTCAATGACGCTGACGGTACAGGCCAGACA
ATTATTGTCTGGTATAGTGCAGCAGCAGAACAATTTGCTGAGGGCTATTGAGGCGCAACAGCATCTGTTG
CAACTCACAGTCTGGGGCATCAAGCAGCTCCAGGCAAGAATCCTGGCTGTGGAAAGATACCTAAAGGATC
AACAGCTCCTGGGGATTTGGGGTTGCTCTGGAAAACTCATTTGCACCACTGCTGTGCCTTGGAATGCTAG
TTGGAGTAATAAATCTCTGGAACAGATTTGGAATCACACGACCTGGATGGAGTGGGACAGAGAAATTAAC
AATTACACAAGCTTAATACACTCCTTAATTGAAGAATCGCAAAACCAGCAAGAAAAGAATGAACAAGAAT
TATTGGAATTAGATAAATGGGCAAGTTTGTGGAATTGGTTTAACATAACAAATTGGCTGTGGTATATAAA
ATTATTCATAATGATAGTAGGAGGCTTGGTAGGTTTAAGAATAGTTTTTGCTGTACTTTCTATAGTGAAT
AGAGTTAGGCAGGGATATTCACCATTATCGTTTCAGACCCACCTCCCAACCCCGAGGGGACCCATGCATT
GCATCTCAATTAGTCAGCAACCAGGTGTGGAAAGTCCCCAGGCTCCCCAGCAGGCAGAAGTATGCAAAGC
ATGCGTCTCAATTAGTCAGCAACCATAGTCCCGCCCCTAACTCCGCCCATCCCGCCCCTAACTCCGCCCA
GTTCCGCCCATTCTCCGCCCCATGGCTGACTAATTTTTTTTATTTATGCAGAGGCCGAGGCCGCCTCGGC
CTCTGAGCTATTCCAGAAGTAGTGAGGAGGCTTTTTTGGAGGCCTAGGCTTTTGCAAAAAGCTTTCTAGA
GGTACCACCGGAGCTTACCATGACCGAGTACAAGCCCACGGTGCGCCTCGCCACCCGCGACGACGTCCCC
AGGGCCGTACGCACCCTCGCCGCCGCGTTCGCCGACTACCCCGCCACGCGCCACACCGTCGATCCGGACC
GCCACATCGAGCGGGTCACCGAGCTGCAAGAACTCTTCCTCACGCGCGTCGGGCTCGACATCGGCAAGGT
GTGGGTCGCGGACGACGGCGCCGCCGTGGCGGTCTGGACCACGCCGGAGAGCGTCGAAGCGGGGGCGGTG
TTCGCCGAGATCGGCCCGCGCATGGCCGAGTTGAGCGGTTCCCGGCTGGCCGCGCAGCAACAGATGGAAG
GCCTCCTGGCGCCGCACCGGCCCAAGGAGCCCGCGTGGTTCCTGGCCACCGTCGGCGTCTCGCCCGACCA
CCAGGGCAAGGGTCTGGGCAGCGCCGTCGTGCTCCCCGGAGTGGAGGCGGCCGAGCGCGCCGGGGTGCCC
GCCTTCCTGGAGACCTCCGCGCCCCGCAACCTCCCCTTCTACGAGCGGCTCGGCTTCACCGTCACCGCCG
ACGTCGAGGTGCCCGAAGGACCGCGCACCTGGTGCATGACCCGCAAGCCCGGTGCCAGTTAACGAATTCT
AGATCTTGAGACAAATGGCAGTATTCATCCACAATTTTAAAAGAAAAGGGGGGATTGGGGGGTACAGTGC
AGGGGAAAGAATAGTAGACATAATAGCAACAGACATACAAACTAAAGAATTACAAAAACAAATTACAAAA
ATTCAAAATTTTCGGGTTTATTACAGGGACAGCAGAGATCCACTTTGGCGCCGGCTCGAGGCCTGCAGGT
GCAAAGATGGATAAAGTTTTAAACAGAGAGGAATCTTTGCAGCTAATGGACCTTCTAGGTCTTGAAAGGA
GTGGGAATT
