>Addgene plasmid #144064 | TFORF2675 | depositor partial sequence | sequence record 284316 | Insert
ACCGCCACCATGGAAACTCTTCAGGAATCCTTAAACACATTACTTAAACAGCTAGAAGAAGAAAAGAAGA
CTCTTGAAAGTCAAGTGAAATACTATGCACTTAAACTGGAACAAGAATCAAAGGCTTACCAGAAGATCAA
CAATGAACGCCGTACATACCTAGCTGAAATGTCTCAGGGTTCTGGTTTACATCAAGTTTCTAAAAGGCAA
CAGGTGGATCAACTGCCTAGGATGCAAGAGAATCTAGTGAAAACCCTCCTCTTAAAAGAAGAATTGGACC
CTTTAAAGGCAAAAATAGACATCTTATTAGTTGGAGATGTCACTGTGGGCTACCTGGCTGATACTGTACA
GAAACTATTTGCAAACATAGCAGAAGTCACCATCACCATCAGTGACACGAAGGAGGCAGCAGCGCTTTTG
GATGATTGCATATTCAACATGGTTCTCTTGAAGGTGCCTTCTTCACTAAGTGCCGAGGAGCTGGAAGCCA
TCAAGTTAATTAGATTTGGCAAAAAGAAAAATACACATTCACTGTTTGTTTTTATAATCCCTGAAAATTT
TAAAGGTTGTATTTCAGGGCATGGAATGGATATTGCTTTAACTGAACCACTGACAATGGAAAAAATGAGT
AATGTGGTAAAATACTGGACAACATGTCCCTCAAACACTGTTAAGACTGAAAACGCAACTGGGCCTGAAG
AACTTGGATTGCCCCTGCAGAGGTCCTACAGCGAACACCTGGGATATTTTCCTACTGATCTATTTGCCTG
CTCTGAATCTTTAAGGAATGGCAATGGGCTTGAATTAAATGCTTCGTTGTCAGAGTTCGAGAAAAACAAA
AAGATCTCTCTTCTTCATTCAAGCAAGGAAAAACTAAGAAGGGAAAGAATCAAATATTGCTGTGAGCAGC
TGCGTACTCTCTTGCCGTATGTAAAAGGGAGAAAGAATGATGCGGCTTCAGTTCTTGAGGCAACAGTTGA
TTATGTGAAATATATCCGGGAGAAAATCTCTCCAGCCGTTATGGCCCAGATTACAGAAGCACTTCAGAGC
AACATGAGGTTTTGTAAGAAACAACAAACACCCATTGAGCTGTCTCTCCCAGGCACTGTCATGGCACAGC
GGGAAAACAGTGTGATGAGCACTTACTCCCCTGAGAGAGGGCTCCAATTCCTGACTAATACGTGCTGGAA
TGGGTGCTCCACTCCTGATGCAGAGAGCTCCTTGGATGAAGCTGTGAGAGTTCCATCAAGCTCCGCCTCA
GAGAATGCTATTGGTGATCCATATAAAACTCACATTTCCAGTGCAGCGCTGTCTCTGAATTCCTTGCATA
CTGTCAGATATTATTCTAAAGTCACCCCTTCCTACGATGCAACTGCTGTAACAAATCAGAACATTTCAAT
TCATTTACCTTCAGCCATGCCCCCGGTCTCAAAGCTTCTCCCTCGGCACTGCACTTCTGGGTTGGGCCAG
ACGTGCACTACACATCCCAACTGTCTGCAACAGTTTTGGGCGTATTAGTAATGAACTAGTCCGTAACTTG
AAAGTATTTCGATTTCTTGGCTTTATATATCTTGTGGAAAGGACGACAAACGGCGCAGATTCAATCTATC
