>Addgene plasmid #144064 | TFORF2675 | depositor partial sequence | sequence record 284317 | Barcode
CAAACGGCGCAGATTCAATCTATC
